>Addgene plasmid #84922 | hGli1 flag3x | addgene full sequence | sequence record 422144 | Addgene NGS Result
CCATTCGCCATTCAGGCTGCGCAACTGTTGGGAAGGGCGATCGGTGCGGGCCTCTTCGCTATTACGCCAG
CTGGCGAAAGGGGGATGTGCTGCAAGGCGATTAAGTTGGGTAACGCCAGGGTTTTCCCAGTCACGACGTT
GTAAAACGACGGCCAGTGCCAAGCTGATCTATACATTGAATCAATATTGGCAATTAGCCATATTAGTCAT
TGGTTATATAGCATAAATCAATATTGGCTATTGGCCATTGCATACGTTGTATCTATATCATAATATGTAC
ATTTATATTGGCTCATGTCCAATATGACCGCCATGTTGACATTGATTATTGACTAGTTATTAATAGTAAT
CAATTACGGGGTCATTAGTTCATAGCCCATATATGGAGTTCCGCGTTACATAACTTACGGTAAATGGCCC
GCCTGGCTGACCGCCCAACGACCCCCGCCCATTGACGTCAATAATGACGTATGTTCCCATAGTAACGCCA
ATAGGGACTTTCCATTGACGTCAATGGGTGGAGTATTTACGGTAAACTGCCCACTTGGCAGTACATCAAG
TGTATCATATGCCAAGTCCGCCCCCTATTGACGTCAATGACGGTAAATGGCCCGCCTGGCATTATGCCCA
GTACATGACCTTACGGGACTTTCCTACTTGGCAGTACATCTACGTATTAGTCATCGCTATTACCATGGTG
ATGCGGTTTTGGCAGTACACCAATGGGCGTGGATAGCGGTTTGACTCACGGGGATTTCCAAGTCTCCACC
CCATTGACGTCAATGGGAGTTTGTTTTGGCACCAAAATCAACGGGACTTTCCAAAATGTCGTAATAACCC
CGCCCCGTTGACGCAAATGGGCGGTAGGCGTGTACGGTGGGAGGTCTATATAAGCAGAGCTCGTTTAGTG
AACCGTCAGAATTAAGCTTATGTTCAACTCGATGACCCCACCACCAATCAGTAGCTATGGCGAGCCCTGC
TGTCTCCGGCCCCTCCCCAGTCAGGGGGCCCCCAGTGTGGGGACAGAAGGACTGTCTGGCCCGCCCTTCT
GCCACCAAGCTAACCTCATGTCCGGCCCCCACAGTTATGGGCCAGCCAGAGAGACCAACAGCTGCACCGA
GGGCCCACTCTTTTCTTCTCCCCGGAGTGCAGTCAAGTTGACCAAGAAGCGGGCACTGTCCATCTCACCT
CTGTCGGATGCCAGCCTGGACCTGCAGACGGTTATCCGCACCTCACCCAGCTCCCTCGTAGCTTTCATCA
ACTCGCGATGCACATCTCCAGGAGGCTCCTACGGTCATCTCTCCATTGGCACCATGAGCCCATCTCTGGG
ATTCCCAGCCCAGATGAATCACCAAAAAGGGCCCTCGCCTTCCTTTGGGGTCCAGCCTTGTGGTCCCCAT
GACTCTGCCCGGGGTGGGATGATCCCACATCCTCAGTCCCGGGGACCCTTCCCAACTTGCCAGCTGAAGT
CTGAGCTGGACATGCTGGTTGGCAAGTGCCGGGAGGAACCCTTGGAAGGTGATATGTCCAGCCCCAACTC
CACAGGCATACAGGATCCCCTGTTGGGGATGCTGGATGGGCGGGAGGACCTCGAGAGAGAGGAGAAGCGT
GAGCCTGAATCTGTGTATGAAACTGACTGCCGTTGGGATGGCTGCAGCCAGGAATTTGACTCCCAAGAGC
AGCTGGTGCACCACATCAACAGCGAGCACATCCACGGGGAGCGGAAGGAGTTCGTGTGCCACTGGGGGGG
CTGCTCCAGGGAGCTGAGGCCCTTCAAAGCCCAGTACATGCTGGTGGTTCACATGCGCAGACACACTGGC
GAGAAGCCACACAAGTGCACGTTTGAAGGGTGCCGGAAGTCATACTCACGCCTCGAAAACCTGAAGACGC
ACCTGCGGTCACACACGGGTGAGAAGCCATACATGTGTGAGCACGAGGGCTGCAGTAAAGCCTTCAGCAA
TGCCAGTGACCGAGCCAAGCACCAGAATCGGACCCATTCCAATGAGAAGCCGTATGTATGTAAGCTCCCT
GGCTGCACCAAACGCTATACAGATCCTAGCTCGCTGCGAAAACATGTCAAGACAGTGCATGGTCCTGACG
CCCATGTGACCAAACGGCACCGTGGGGATGGCCCCCTGCCTCGGGCACCATCCATTTCTACAGTGGAGCC
CAAGAGGGAGCGGGAAGGAGGTCCCATCAGGGAGGAAAGCAGACTGACTGTGCCAGAGGGTGCCATGAAG
CCACAGCCAAGCCCTGGGGCCCAGTCATCCTGCAGCAGTGACCACTCCCCGGCAGGGAGTGCAGCCAATA
CAGACAGTGGTGTGGAAATGACTGGCAATGCAGGGGGCAGCACTGAAGACCTCTCCAGCTTGGACGAGGG
ACCTTGCATTGCTGGCACTGGTCTGTCCACTCTTCGCCGCCTTGAGAACCTCAGGCTGGACCAGCTACAT
CAACTCCGGCCAATAGGGACCCGGGGTCTCAAACTGCCCAGCTTGTCCCACACCGGTACCACTGTGTCCC
GCCGCGTGGGCCCCCCAGTCTCTCTTGAACGCCGCAGCAGCAGCTCCAGCAGCATCAGCTCTGCCTATAC
TGTCAGCCGCCGCTCCTCCCTGGCCTCTCCTTTCCCCCCTGGCTCCCCACCAGAGAATGGAGCATCCTCC
CTGCCTGGCCTTATGCCTGCCCAGCACTACCTGCTTCGGGCAAGATATGCTTCAGCCAGAGGGGGTGGTA
CTTCGCCCACTGCAGCATCCAGCCTGGATCGGATAGGTGGTCTTCCCATGCCTCCTTGGAGAAGCCGAGC
CGAGTATCCAGGATACAACCCCAATGCAGGGGTCACCCGGAGGGCCAGTGACCCAGCCCAGGCTGCTGAC
CGTCCTGCTCCAGCTAGAGTCCAGAGGTTCAAGAGCCTGGGCTGTGTCCATACCCCACCCACTGTGGCAG
GGGGAGGACAGAACTTTGATCCTTACCTCCCAACCTCTGTCTACTCACCACAGCCCCCCAGCATCACTGA
GAATGCTGCCATGGATGCTAGAGGGCTACAGGAAGAGCCAGAAGTTGGGACCTCCATGGTGGGCAGTGGT
CTGAACCCCTATATGGACTTCCCACCTACTGATACTCTGGGATATGGGGGACCTGAAGGGGCAGCAGCTG
AGCCTTATGGAGCGAGGGGTCCAGGCTCTCTGCCTCTTGGGCCTGGTCCACCCACCAACTATGGCCCCAA
CCCCTGTCCCCAGCAGGCCTCATATCCTGACCCCACCCAAGAAACATGGGGTGAGTTCCCTTCCCACTCT
GGGCTGTACCCAGGCCCCAAGGCTCTAGGTGGAACCTACAGCCAGTGTCCTCGACTTGAACATTATGGAC
AAGTGCAAGTCAAGCCAGAACAGGGGTGCCCAGTGGGGTCTGACTCCACAGGACTGGCACCCTGCCTCAA
TGCCCACCCCAGTGAGGGGCCCCCACATCCACAGCCTCTCTTTTCCCATTACCCCCAGCCCTCTCCTCCC
CAATATCTCCAGTCAGGCCCCTATACCCAGCCACCCCCTGATTATCTTCCTTCAGAACCCAGGCCTTGCC
TGGACTTTGATTCCCCCACCCATTCCACAGGGCAGCTCAAGGCTCAGCTTGTGTGTAATTATGTTCAATC
TCAACAGGAGCTACTGTGGGAGGGTGGGGGCAGGGAAGATGCCCCCGCCCAGGAACCTTCCTACCAGAGT
CCCAAGTTTCTGGGGGGTTCCCAGGTTAGCCCAAGCCGTGCTAAAGCTCCAGTGAACACATATGGACCTG
GCTTTGGACCCAACTTGCCCAATCACAAGTCAGGTTCCTATCCCACCCCTTCACCATGCCATGAAAATTT
TGTAGTGGGGGCAAATAGGGCTTCACATAGGGCAGCAGCACCACCTCGACTTCTGCCCCCATTGCCCACT
TGCTATGGGCCTCTCAAAGTGGGAGGCACAAACCCCAGCTGTGGTCATCCTGAGGTGGGCAGGCTAGGAG
GGGGTCCTGCCTTGTACCCTCCTCCCGAAGGACAGGTATGTAACCCCCTGGACTCTCTTGATCTTGACAA
CACTCAGCTGGACTTTGTGGCTATTCTGGATGAGCCCCAGGGGCTGAGTCCTCCTCCTTCCCATGATCAG
CGGGGCAGCTCTGGACATACCCCACCTCCCTCTGGGCCCCCCAACATGGCTGTGGGCAACATGAGTGTCT
TACTGAGATCCCTACCTGGGGAAACAGAATTCCTCAACTCTAGTGCCTCTAGAGGATCCCGGGCTGACTA
CAAAGACCATGACGGTGATTATAAAGATCATGACATCGACTACAAGGATGACGATGACAAGTAGTGATCC
CGGGTGGCATCCCTGTGACCCCTCCCCAGTGCCTCTCCTGGCCCTGGAAGTTGCCACTCCAGTGCCCACC
AGCCTTGTCCTAATAAAATTAAGTTGCATCATTTTGTCTGACTAGGTGTCCTTCTATAATATTATGGGGT
GGAGGGGGGTGGTATGGAGCAAGGGGCAAGTTGGGAAGACAACCTGTAGGGCCTGCGGGGTCTATTGGGA
ACCAAGCTGGAGTGCAGTGGCACAATCTTGGCTCACTGCAATCTCCGCCTCCTGGGTTCAAGCGATTCTC
CTGCCTCAGCCTCCCGAGTTGTTGGGATTCCAGGCATGCATGACCAGGCTCAGCTAATTTTTGTTTTTTT
GGTAGAGACGGGGTTTCACCATATTGGCCAGGCTGGTCTCCAACTCCTAATCTCAGGTGATCTACCCACC
TTGGCCTCCCAAATTGCTGGGATTACAGGCGTGAACCACTGCTCCCTTCCCTGTCCTTCTGATTTTAAAA
TAACTATACCAGCAGGAGGACGTCCAGACACAGCATAGGCTACCTGGCCATGCCCAACCGGTGGGACATT
TGAGTTGCTTGCTTGGCACTGTCCTCTCATGCGTTGGGTCCACTCAGTAGATGCCTGTTGAATTGGGTAC
GCGGCCAGCTTGGCTGTGGAATGTGTGTCAGTTAGGGTGTGGAAAGTCCCCAGGCTCCCCAGCAGGCAGA
AGTATGCAAAGCATGCATCTCAATTAGTCAGCAACCAGGTGTGGAAAGTCCCCAGGCTCCCCAGCAGGCA
GAAGTATGCAAAGCATGCATCTCAATTAGTCAGCAACCATAGTCCCGCCCCTAACTCCGCCCATCCCGCC
CCTAACTCCGCCCAGTTCCGCCCATTCTCCGCCCCATGGCTGACTAATTTTTTTTATTTATGCAGAGGCC
GAGGCCGCCTCGGCCTCTGAGCTATTCCAGAAGTAGTGAGGAGGCTTTTTTGGAGGAATTGATCAGCTTG
GGATCTGATCAAGAGACAGGATGAGGATCGTTTCGCATGATTGAACAAGATGGATTGCACGCAGGTTCTC
CGGCCGCTTGGGTGGAGAGGCTATTCGGCTATGACTGGGCACAACAGACAATCGGCTGCTCTGATGCCGC
CGTGTTCCGGCTGTCAGCGCAGGGGCGCCCGGTTCTTTTTGTCAAGACCGACCTGTCCGGTGCCCTGAAT
GAACTGCAGGACGAGGCAGCGCGGCTATCGTGGCTGGCCACGACGGGCGTTCCTTGCGCAGCTGTGCTCG
ACGTTGTCACTGAAGCGGGAAGGGACTGGCTGCTATTGGGCGAAGTGCCGGGGCAGGATCTCCTGTCATC
TCACCTTGCTCCTGCCGAGAAAGTATCCATCATGGCTGATGCAATGCGGCGGCTGCATACGCTTGATCCG
GCTACCTGCCCATTCGACCACCAAGCGAAACATCGCATCGAGCGAGCACGTACTCGGATGGAAGCCGGTC
TTGTCGATCAGGATGATCTGGACGAAGAGCATCAGGGGCTCGCGCCAGCCGAACTGTTCGCCAGGCTCAA
GGCGCGCATGCCCGACGGCGAGGATCTCGTCGTGACCCATGGCGATGCCTGCTTGCCGAATATCATGGTG
GAAAATGGCCGCTTTTCTGGATTCATCGACTGTGGCCGGCTGGGTGTGGCGGACCGCTATCAGGACATAG
CGTTGGCTACCCGTGATATTGCTGAAGAGCTTGGCGGCGAATGGGCTGACCGCTTCCTCGTGCTTTACGG
TATCGCCGCTCCCGATTCGCAGCGCATCGCCTTCTATCGCCTTCTTGACGAGTTCTTCTGAGCGGGACTC
TGGGGTTCGAAATGACCGACCAAGCGACGCCCAACCTGCCATCACGAGATTTCGATTCCACCGCCGCCTT
CTATGAAAGGTTGGGCTTCGGAATCGTTTTCCGGGACGCCGGCTGGATGATCCTCCAGCGCGGGGATCTC
ATGCTGGAGTTCTTCGCCCACCCCGGGCTCGATCCCCTCGCGAGTTGGTTCAGCTGCTGCCTGAGGCTGG
ACGACCTCGCGGAGTTCTACCGGCAGTGCAAATCCGTCGGCATCCAGGAAACCAGCAGCGGCTATCCGCG
CATCCATGCCCCCGAACTGCAGGAGTGGGGAGGCACGATGGCCGCTTTGGTCGACCCGGACGGGACGCTC
CTGCGCCTGATACAGAACGAATTGCTTGCAGGCATCTCATGAGTGTGTCTTCCCGTTTTCCGCCTGAGGT
CACTGCGTGGATGGAGCGCTGGCGCCTGCTGCGCGACGGCGAGCTGCTCACCACCCACTCGCCAAGCTGG
AACCGTAAAAAGGCCGCGTTGCTGGCGTTTTTCCATAGGCTCCGCCCCCCTGACGAGCATCACAAAAATC
GACGCTCAAGTCAGAGGTGGCGAAACCCGACAGGACTATAAAGATACCAGGCGTTTCCCCCTGGAAGCTC
CCTCGTGCGCTCTCCTGTTCCGACCCTGCCGCTTACCGGATACCTGTCCGCCTTTCTCCCTTCGGGAAGC
GTGGCGCTTTCTCATAGCTCACGCTGTAGGTATCTCAGTTCGGTGTAGGTCGTTCGCTCCAAGCTGGGCT
GTGTGCACGAACCCCCCGTTCAGCCCGACCGCTGCGCCTTATCCGGTAACTATCGTCTTGAGTCCAACCC
GGTAAGACACGACTTATCGCCACTGGCAGCAGCCACTGGTAACAGGATTAGCAGAGCGAGGTATGTAGGC
GGTGCTACAGAGTTCTTGAAGTGGTGGCCTAACTACGGCTACACTAGAAGAACAGTATTTGGTATCTGCG
CTCTGCTGAAGCCAGTTACCTTCGGAAAAAGAGTTGGTAGCTCTTGATCCGGCAAACAAACCACCGCTGG
TAGCGGTGGTTTTTTTGTTTGCAAGCAGCAGATTACGCGCAGAAAAAAAGGATCTCAAGAAGATCCTTTG
ATCTTTTCTACGGGGTCTGACGCTCAGTGGAACGAAAACTCACGTTAAGGGATTTTGGTCATGAGATTAT
CAAAAAGGATCTTCACCTAGATCCTTTTAAATTAAAAATGAAGTTTTAAATCAATCTAAAGTATATATGA
GTAAACTTGGTCTGACAGTTACCAATGCTTAATCAGTGAGGCACCTATCTCAGCGATCTGTCTATTTCGT
TCATCCATAGTTGCCTGACTCCCCGTCGTGTAGATAACTACGATACGGGAGGGCTTACCATCTGGCCCCA
GTGCTGCAATGATACCGCGAGACCCACGCTCACCGGCTCCAGATTTATCAGCAATAAACCAGCCAGCCGG
AAGGGCCGAGCGCAGAAGTGGTCCTGCAACTTTATCCGCCTCCATCCAGTCTATTAATTGTTGCCGGGAA
GCTAGAGTAAGTAGTTCGCCAGTTAATAGTTTGCGCAACGTTGTTGCCATTGCTACAGGCATCGTGGTGT
CACGCTCGTCGTTTGGTATGGCTTCATTCAGCTCCGGTTCCCAACGATCAAGGCGAGTTACATGATCCCC
CATGTTGTGCAAAAAAGCGGTTAGCTCCTTCGGTCCTCCGATCGTTGTCAGAAGTAAGTTGGCCGCAGTG
TTATCACTCATGGTTATGGCAGCACTGCATAATTCTCTTACTGTCATGCCATCCGTAAGATGCTTTTCTG
TGACTGGTGAGTACTCAACCAAGTCATTCTGAGAATAGTGTATGCGGCGACCGAGTTGCTCTTGCCCGGC
GTCAATACGGGATAATACCGCGCCACATAGCAGAACTTTAAAAGTGCTCATCATTGGAAAACGTTCTTCG
GGGCGAAAACTCTCAAGGATCTTACCGCTGTTGAGATCCAGTTCGATGTAACCCACTCGTGCACCCAACT
GATCTTCAGCATCTTTTACTTTCACCAGCGTTTCTGGGTGAGCAAAAACAGGAAGGCAAAATGCCGCAAA
AAAGGGAATAAGGGCGACACGGAAATGTTGAATACTCATACTCTTCCTTTTTCAATATTATTGAAGCATT
TATCAGGGTTATTGTCTCATGAGCGGATACATATTTGAATGTATTTAGAAAAATAAACAAATAGGGGTTC
CGCGCACATTTCCCCGAAAAGTGCCACCTG
[124 nt withheld, positions 8431-8554]
C
[91 nt withheld, positions 8556-8646]
A
[49 nt withheld, positions 8648-8696]
CCTTTGACGTTGGAGTCCACGTTCTTT
[37 nt withheld, positions 8724-8760]
ACCCTATCTCGGTCTATTCTTTTGATTTATAAGGGATTTTGCCGATTTCGGCCTATTGGTTAAAAAATGA
GCTGATTTAACAAAAATTTAACGCGAATTTTAACAAAATATTAACGCTTACAATTT
Features (pLannotate 1.2.2; 13 found; start..end, strand, type, name):
      4..158     -  CDS            lacZα (fragment): LacZα fragment of β-galactosidase; lacZ fragment
    318..697     +  enhancer       CMV enhancer: human cytomegalovirus immediate early enhancer
    699..898     +  promoter       CMV promoter: human cytomegalovirus (CMV) immediate early promoter
    930..4247    +  CDS            GLI1: GLI1_HUMAN - Also known as GLI. Experimental evidence at protein level: Swiss-Prot protein existence level 1. [Isoform 2]: Acts as a transcriptional activator, but activates a different set of genes than isoform 1. Activates expression of CD24, unlike isoform 1. Mediates SHH signaling. Promotes cancer cell migration. From Homo sapiens (Human).
   4266..4331    +  CDS            3xFLAG: three tandem FLAG® epitope tags, followed by an enterokinase cleavage site
   4342..4964    +  polyA_signal   hGH poly(A) signal: human growth hormone polyadenylation signal
   5006..5303    +  promoter       SV40 promoter: SV40 enhancer and early promoter
   5357..6148    +  CDS            neo: KKA2_KLEPN - Also known as kan, nptII. Experimental evidence at protein level: Swiss-Prot protein existence level 1. Resistance to kanamycin, neomycin, paromomycin, ribostamycin, butirosin and gentamicin B. From Klebsiella pneumoniae.
   6172..6549    +  CDS            ble: BLE_KLEPN - Experimental evidence at protein level: Swiss-Prot protein existence level 1. Binding protein with a strong affinity to the bleomycin family of antibiotics. Binds to CL990; an antimitotic-antibiotic compound. From Klebsiella pneumoniae.
   6680..7268    -  rep_origin     ori: high-copy-number ColE1/pMB1/pBR322/pUC origin of replication
   7439..8299    -  CDS            AmpR: β-lactamase; bla; confers resistance to ampicillin, carbenicillin, and related antibiotics
   8300..8404    -  promoter       AmpR promoter: bla
   8431..8859    +  rep_origin     f1 ori (sequence partly withheld): f1 bacteriophage origin of replication; arrow indicates direction of (+) strand synthesis
