[The description below was written by a language model from this plasmid's Addgene catalogue record and pLannotate feature annotations shown in this document.]
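Description:
hGli1 flag3x is a mammalian expression plasmid that produces human GLI1 (GLI family zinc finger 1) carrying a C-terminal 3xFLAG epitope tag. It is built on the C-terminal p3xFLAG-CMV14 backbone, with the roughly 3.3 kb GLI1 coding sequence inserted between HindIII and XbaI sites that were both retained. In bacteria the plasmid replicates from a high-copy ColE1/pUC-type origin and is selected with ampicillin through the β-lactamase gene and its native promoter. An f1 phage origin is also present, along with a residual lacZα fragment from the backbone.

Expression is driven by the human cytomegalovirus immediate early enhancer and promoter. The GLI1 open reading frame reads directly into three tandem FLAG epitopes, and the transcript is terminated by the human growth hormone polyadenylation signal. A separate cassette places the neomycin phosphotransferase gene under the SV40 enhancer/early promoter, allowing G418 selection of stably transfected mammalian cells. The annotation also detects a bleomycin-binding protein (ble) coding sequence immediately downstream of neo, although only neomycin is listed as a selectable marker. The sequenced record is 8,886 nt, somewhat shorter than the sum of the stated backbone and insert sizes, so the catalogue backbone figure is probably approximate.

GLI1 is a zinc finger transcriptional activator that mediates Sonic hedgehog signalling. The stated purpose is simply mammalian expression of GLI1, and the 3xFLAG tag makes the overexpressed protein suitable for detection or immunoprecipitation with anti-FLAG antibodies.
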