Addgene plasmid #84922: hGli1 flag3x
Purpose: mammalian expression of Gli1
Depositing lab: Martin Fernandez-Zapico. Depositing organization: Mayo Foundation for Medical Education and Research.
Backbone
  Vector backbone: C-Terminal p3xFLAG-CMV14
  Backbone size w/o insert (bp): 6300
  Vector type: Mammalian Expression
  Selectable markers: Neomycin (select with G418)
Growth in bacteria
  Bacterial resistance: Ampicillin, 100 μg/mL
  Growth temperature: 37°C
  Growth strain: DH5alpha
  Copy number: High Copy
Gene/Insert
  Gene/Insert name: Gli1 (alt name: GLI family zinc finger 1)
  Species: H. sapiens (human)
  Insert size (bp): 3318
  Entrez Gene: GLI1 (a.k.a. GLI, PAPA8, PPD1)
  Promoter: CMV
  Tag / fusion protein: 3xFlag (C terminal on insert)
  Cloning method: Restriction Enzyme; 5′ cloning site HindIII (not destroyed); 3′ cloning site XbaI (not destroyed)
  Sequencing primers: 5′ CMV-F; 3′ hGH-PA-R
Terms and licenses: Academic/Nonprofit Terms; Industry Terms: Not Available to Industry
How to cite: hGli1 flag3x was a gift from Martin Fernandez-Zapico (Addgene plasmid # 84922 ; http://n2t.net/addgene:84922 ; RRID:Addgene_84922)
