>Addgene plasmid #84922 | hGli1 flag3x | addgene partial sequence | sequence record 166047 | CMV-F 5'-CGCAAATGGGCGGTAGGCGTG-3'
AGCAGAGCTCGTTTAGTGAACCGTCAGAATTAAGCTTATGTTCAACTCGATGACCCCACCACCAATCAGT
AGCTATGGCGAGCCCTGCTGTCTCCGGCCCCTCCCCAGTCAGGGGGCCCCCAGTGTGGGGACAGAAGGAC
TGTCTGGCCCGCCCTTCTGCCACCAAGCTAACCTCATGTCCGGCCCCCACAGTTATGGGCCAGCCAGAGA
GACCAACAGCTGCACCGAGGGCCCACTCTTTTCTTCTCCCCGGAGTGCAGTCAAGTTGACCAAGAAGCGG
GCACTGTCCATCTCACCTCTGTCGGATGCCAGCCTGGACCTGCAGACGGTTATCCGCACCTCACCCAGCT
CCCTCGTAGCTTTCATCAACTCGCGATGCACATCTCCAGGAGGCTCCTACGGTCATCTCTCCATTGGCAC
CATGAGCCCATCTCTGGGATTCCCAGCCCAGATGAATCACCAAAAAGGGCCCTCGCCTTCCTTTGGGGTC
CAGCCTTGTGGTCCCCATGACTCTGCCCGGGGTGGGATGATCCCACATCCTCAGTCCCGGGGACCCTTCC
CAACTTGCCAGCTGAAGTCTGAGCTGGACATGCTGGTTGGCAAGTGCCGGGAGGAACCCTTGGAAGGTGA
TATGTCCAGCCCCAACTCCACAGGCATACAGGATCCCCTGTTGGGGATGCTGGATGGGCGGGAGGACCTC
GAGAGAGAGGAGAAGCGTGAGCCTGAATCTGTGTATGAAACTGACTGCCGTTGGGATGGCTGCAGCCAGG
AATTTGACTCCCAAGAGCAGCTGGTGCACCACATCAACAGCGAGCACATCCACGGGGAGCGGAAGGAGTT
CGTGTGCCACTGGGGGGGCTGCTCCAGGGAGCTGAGGCCCTTCAAAGCCCAGTACATGCTGGTGGTTCAC
ATGCGCAA
