>Addgene plasmid #84922 | hGli1 flag3x | addgene partial sequence | sequence record 166051 | hGH-PA-R 5'-CCAGCTTGGTTCCCAATAGA-3'
TGTCTTCCAACTTGCCCCTTGCTCCATACCACCCCCCTCCACCCCATAATATTATAGAAGGACACCTAGT
CAGACAAAATGATGCAACTTAATTTTATTAGGACAAGGCTGGTGGGCACTGGAGTGGCAACTTCCAGGGC
CAGGAGAGGCACTGGGGAGGGGTCACAGGGATGCCACCCGGGATCACTACTTGTCATCGTCATCCTTGTA
GTCGATGTCATGATCTTTATAATCACCGTCATGGTCTTTGTAGTCAGCCCGGGATCCTCTAGAGGCACTA
GAGTTGAGGAATTCTGTTTCCCCAGGTAGGGATCTCAGTAAGACACTCATGTTGCCCACAGCCATGTTGG
GGGGCCCAGAGGGAGGTGGGGTATGTCCAGAGCTGCCCCGCTGATCATGGGAAGGAGGAGGACTCAGCCC
CTGGGGCTCATCCAGAATAGCCACAAAGTCCAGCTGAGTGTTGTCAAGATCAAGAGAGTCCAGGGGGTTA
CATACCTGTCCTTCGGGAGGAGGGTACAAGGCAGGACCCCCTCCTAGCCTGCCCACCTCAGGATGACCAC
AGCTGGGGTTTGTGCCTCCCACTTTGAGAGGCCCATAGCAAGTGGGCAATGGGGGCAGAAGTCGAGGTGG
TGCTGCTGCCCTATGTGAAGCCCTATTTGCCCCCACTACAAAATTTTCATGGCATGGTGAAGGGGTGGGA
TAGGAACCTGACTTGTGATTGGGCAAGTTGGGTCCAAAGCCAGGTCCATATGTGTTCACTGGAGCTTTAG
CACGGCTTGGGCTAACCTGGGAACCCCCCAGAAACTTGGGACTCTGGTAGGAAGGTTCCTGGGCGGGGGC
ATCTTCCCTGCCCCCACCCTCCCACAGTAGCTCCTGTTGAGATTGAACATAATTACACACAAGCTGAGCC
TTGAGCTGCCCTGTGGAATGGGTGGGGGAATCAAAGTCCAGGCAAGGCCTGGGTTCTGAAGGAAGATAAT
CAGGGGGTGGCTGGGTATAGGGGCCTGACTGGA
